Addgene plasmid #107773: pMP4657
Purpose: Expression of EGFP
Depositing lab: Herman Spaink. Depositing organization: Leiden University. Publication: Use of green fluorescent protein color variants expressed on stable broad-host-range vectors to visualize rhizobia interacting with plants. Stuurman N, Pacios Bras C, Schlaman HR, Wijfjes AH, Bloemberg G, Spaink HP. Mol Plant Microbe Interact. 2000 Nov;13(11):1163-9. doi: 10.1094/MPMI.2000.13.11.1163. PubMed 11059482.
Backbone
  Vector backbone: pME6010
  Backbone size w/o insert (bp): 5600
  Total vector size (bp): 14200
  Vector type: Bacterial Expression
  Selectable markers: kanamycin
Growth in bacteria
  Bacterial resistance: Tetracycline, 10 μg/mL
  Growth temperature: 37°C
  Growth strain: DH5alpha
  Copy number: High Copy
Gene/Insert
  Gene/Insert name: pLacZ-EGFP in pME6010
  Species: Aequorea victoria (Jellyfish)
  Insert size (bp): 5600
  Promoter: pLacZ
  Tag / fusion protein: pLacZ-EGFP (C terminal on backbone)
  Cloning method: Restriction Enzyme; 5′ cloning site Bam HI (unknown if destroyed); 3′ cloning site Sac I (unknown if destroyed)
  Sequencing primers: 5′ unknown; 3′ unknown
Terms and licenses: Academic/Nonprofit Terms; Industry Terms: Not Available to Industry
Depositor comments: EGFP from Clontech
How to cite: pMP4657 was a gift from Herman Spaink (Addgene plasmid # 107773 ; http://n2t.net/addgene:107773 ; RRID:Addgene_107773)
