[The description below was written by a language model from this plasmid's Addgene catalogue record and pLannotate feature annotations shown in this document.]
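Description:
pMP4657 is a broad-host-range bacterial expression plasmid built on the pME6010 backbone that expresses EGFP from the E. coli lac promoter. The feature table shows two replication systems. One is the pVS1 module from a Pseudomonas plasmid (oriV, the RepA replication protein and the StaA stability protein), which supports stable maintenance in Gram-negative hosts other than E. coli. The other is a p15A origin for propagation in E. coli. Selection is by tetracycline, through an intact tetA efflux gene with its divergently oriented tetR regulator. The catalogue also lists kanamycin as a selectable marker, but the sequenced record contains only short fragments of the kanamycin resistance gene. The gentamicin, chloramphenicol and β-lactamase genes are likewise present only as fragments, most likely remnants of earlier cloning steps rather than working markers.

The payload consists of a CAP binding site, the lac promoter and the lac operator, followed by a T3 promoter and part of a pBluescript polylinker, and then the EGFP coding sequence (the mammalian codon-optimised enhanced GFP), which spans the numbering origin of the circular record. Only a small fragment of lacI is present, so the plasmid itself does not supply lac repressor, and expression should be largely constitutive in hosts that lack it. The cassette was inserted between BamHI and SacI sites.

The associated publication describes GFP colour variants on stable broad-host-range vectors, used to label rhizobia fluorescently and visualise them as they interact with plants. The catalogue sizes are inconsistent: a total of 14,200 bp is listed, with 5,600 bp given for both backbone and insert, whereas the full sequencing result is 9,985 nt.
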