Features (pLannotate 1.2.2; 24 found; start..end, strand, type, name):
    457..486     -  misc_feature   MCS (fragment): pBluescript multiple cloning site
    494..760     +  CDS            KanR (fragment): aminoglycoside phosphotransferase; aph(3')-Ia; confers resistance to kanamycin
    901..1047    +  CDS            TRA2_ECOLX (fragment): Protein predicted: Swiss-Prot protein existence level 4. Required for transposition of transposon Tn903. From Escherichia coli.
   1220..1870    -  CDS            TetR: tetracycline resistance regulatory protein; tetR
   1976..3175    +  CDS            TcR: tetracycline efflux protein; tetA; confers resistance to tetracycline
   3420..3821    +  CDS            Y4CG_SINFN (fragment): Protein inferred from homology: Swiss-Prot protein existence level 3. From Sinorhizobium fredii (strain NBRC 101917 / NGR234).
   4381..5010    +  CDS            pVS1 StaA: stability protein from the Pseudomonas plasmid pVS1 (Heeb et al., 2000)
   5439..6512    +  CDS            pVS1 RepA: replication protein from the Pseudomonas plasmid pVS1 (Heeb et al., 2000)
   6578..6772    +  rep_origin     pVS1 oriV: origin of replication for the Pseudomonas plasmid pVS1 (Heeb et al., 2000)
   7002..7315    +  CDS            bla(M) (fragment): β-lactamase lacking the signal sequence; bla(M); allows cytosolic expression of β-lactamase
   7481..8026    +  rep_origin     p15A ori: Plasmids containing the medium-copy-number p15A origin of replication can be propagated in E. coli cells that contain a second plasmid with the ColE1 origin.
   8114..8169    +  rep_origin     RSF ori (fragment): Plasmids containing the RSF 1030 origin of replication can be propagated in E. coli cells that contain additional plasmids with compatible origins.
   8268..8294    -  misc_feature   bom (fragment): basis of mobility region from pBR322
   8621..8655    +  CDS            KanR (fragment): aminoglycoside phosphotransferase; aph(3')-Ia; confers resistance to kanamycin in bacteria or G418 (Geneticin®) in eukaryotes
   8654..8972    -  CDS            GmR (fragment): gentamycin acetyltransferase; aacC1; confers resistance to gentamycin
   9161..9189    -  promoter       Pc promoter: intI1 (promoter lies within the coding sequence); class 1 integron promoter
   9227..9343    +  CDS            CmR (fragment): chloramphenicol acetyltransferase; cat; confers resistance to chloramphenicol
   9354..9446    +  CDS            lacI (fragment): lac repressor; lacI; The lac repressor binds to the lac operator to inhibit transcription in E. coli. This inhibition can be relieved by adding lactose or isopropyl-β-D-thiogalactopyranoside (IPTG).
   9459..9480    +  protein_bind   CAP binding site: CAP binding activates transcription in the presence of cAMP. E. coli catabolite activator protein
   9495..9525    +  promoter       lac promoter: promoter for the E. coli lac operon
   9533..9549    +  protein_bind   lac operator: The lac repressor binds to the lac operator to inhibit transcription in E. coli. This inhibition can be relieved by adding lactose or isopropyl-β-D-thiogalactopyranoside (IPTG). lac repressor encoded by lacI
   9594..9612    +  promoter       T3 promoter: promoter for bacteriophage T3 RNA polymerase
   9625..9698    -  misc_feature   MCS (fragment): pBluescript multiple cloning site
   9710..444     +  CDS            EGFP (across the origin): the original enhanced GFP (Yang et al., 1996) mammalian codon-optimized
>Addgene plasmid #107773 | pMP4657 | addgene full sequence | sequence record 211990 | Addgene NGS Result
TACGTCCAGGAGCGCACCATCTTCTTCAAGGACGACGGCAACTACAAGACCCGCGCCGAGGTGAAGTTCG
AGGGCGACACCCTGGTGAACCGCATCGAGCTGAAGGGCATCGACTTCAAGGAGGACGGCAACATCCTGGG
GCACAAGCTGGAGTACAACTACAACAGCCACAACGTCTATATCATGGCCGACAAGCAGAAGAACGGCATC
AAGGTGAACTTCAAGATCCGCCACAACATCGAGGACGGCAGCGTGCAGCTCGCCGACCACTACCAGCAGA
ACACCCCCATCGGCGACGGCCCCGTGCTGCTGCCCGACAACCACTACCTGAGCACCCAGTCCGCCCTGAG
CAAAGACCCCAACGAGAAGCGCGATCACATGGTCCTGCTGGAGTTCGTGACCGCCGCCGGGATCACTCTC
GGCATGGACGAGCTGTACAAGTAAAGCGGCCGCGACTCTAGAGCGGCCGCCACCGCGGTGGAGCTCGAAT
TCGAAGCTTTTGCCATTCTCACCGGATTCAGTCGTCACTCATGGTGATTTCTCACTTGATAACCTTATTT
TTGACGAGGGGAAATTAATAGGTTGTATTGATGTTGGACGAGTCGGAATCGCAGACCGATACCAGGATCT
TGCCATCCTATGGAACTGCCTCGGTGAGTTTTCTCCTTCATTACAGAAACGGCTTTTTCAAAAATATGGT
ATTGATAATCCTGATATGAATAAATTGCAGTTTCATTTGATGCTCGATGAGTTTTTCTAATCAGAATTGG
TTAATTGGTTGTAACACTGGCAGAGCATTACGCTGACTTGACGGGACGGCGGCTTTGTTGAATAAATCGA
ACTTTTGCTGAGTTGAAGGATCAGATCACGCATCTTCCCGACAACGCAGACCGTTCCGTGGCAAAGCAAA
AGTTCAAAATCACCAACTGGTCCACCTACAACAAAGCTCTCATCAACCGTGGCTCCCTCACTTTCTGGCT
GGATGATGGGGCGATTCAGGCCTGGTATGAGTCAGCAACACCTTCTTCACGAGGCAGACCTCAGCGCCAG
AAGGCCGCCAGAGAGGCCGAGCGCGGCCGTGAGGCTTGGACGCTAGGGCAGGGCATGAAAAAGCCCGTAG
CGGGCTGCTACGGGCGTCTGACGCGGTGGAAAGGGGGAGGGGATGTTGTCTACATGGCTCTGCTGTAGTG
AGTGGGTTGCGCTCCGGCAGCGGTCCTGATCAATCGTCACCCTTTCTCGGTCCTTCAACGTTCCTGACAA
CGAGCCTCCTTTTCGCCAATCCATCGACAATCACCGCGAGTCCCTGCTCGAACGCTGCGTCCGGACCGGC
TTCGTCGAAGGCGTCTATCGCGGCCCGCAACAGCGGCGAGAGCGGAGCCTGTTCAACGGTGCCGCCGCGC
TCGCCGGCATCGCTGTCGCCGGCCTGCTCCTCAAGCACGGCCCCAACAGTGAAGTAGCTGATTGTCATCA
GCGCATTGACGGCGTCCCCGGCCGAAAAACCCGCCTCGCAGAGGAAGCGAAGCTGCGCGTCGGCCGTTTC
CATCTGCGGTGCGCCCGGTCGCGTGCCGGCATGGATGCGCGCGCCATCGCGGTAGGCGAGCAGCGCCTGC
CTGAAGCTGCGGGCATTCCCGATCAGAAATGAGCGCCAGTCGTCGTCGGCTCTCGGCACCGAATGCGTAT
GATTCTCCGCCAGCATGGCTTCGGCCAGTGCGTCGAGCAGCGCCCGCTTGTTCCTGAAGTGCCAGTAAAG
CGCCGGCTGCTGAACCCCCAACCGTTCCGCCAGTTTGCGTGTCGTCAGACCGTCTACGCCGACCTCGTTC
AACAGGTCCAGGGCGGCACGGATCACTGTATTCGGCTGCAACTTTGTCATGCTTGACACTTTATCACTGA
TAAACATAATATGTCCACCAACTTATCAGTGATAAAGAATCCGCGCGTTCAATCGGACCAGCGGAGGCTG
GTCCGGAGGCCAGACGTGAAACCCAACATACCCCTGATCGTAATTCTGAGCACTGTCGCGCTCGACGCTG
TCGGCATCGGCCTGATTATGCCGGTGCTGCCGGGCCTCCTGCGCGATCTGGTTCACTCGAACGACGTCAC
CGCCCACTATGGCATTCTGCTGGCGCTGTATGCGTTGGTGCAATTTGCCTGCGCACCTGTGCTGGGCGCG
CTGTCGGATCGTTTCGGGCGGCGGCCAATCTTGCTCGTCTCGCTGGCCGGCGCCACTGTCGACTACGCCA
TCATGGCGACAGCGCCTTTCCTTTGGGTTCTCTATATCGGGCGGATCGTGGCCGGCATCACCGGGGCGAC
TGGGGCGGTAGCCGGCGCTTATATTGCCGATATCACTGATGGCGATGAGCGCGCGCGGCACTTCGGCTTC
ATGAGCGCCTGTTTCGGGTTCGGGATGGTCGCGGGACCTGTGCTCGGTGGGCTGATGGGCGGTTTCTCCC
CCCACGCTCCGTTCTTCGCCGCGGCAGCCTTGAACGGCCTCAATTTCCTGACGGGCTGTTTCCTTTTGCC
GGAGTCGCACAAAGGCGAACGCCGGCCGTTACGCCGGGAGGCTCTCAACCCGCTCGCTTCGTTCCGGTGG
GCCCGGGGCATGACCGTCGTCGCCGCCCTGATGGCGGTCTTCTTCATCATGCAACTTGTCGGACAGGTGC
CGGCCGCGCTTTGGGTCATTTTCGGCGAGGATCGCTTTCACTGGGACGCGACCACGATCGGCATTTCGCT
TGCCGCATTTGGCATTCTGCATTCACTCGCCCAGGCAATGATCACCGGCCCTGTAGCCGCCCGGCTCGGC
GAAAGGCGGGCACTCATGCTCGGAATGATTGCCGACGGCACAGGCTACATCCTGCTTGCCTTCGCGACAC
GGGGATGGATGGCGTTCCCGATCATGGTCCTGCTTGCTTCGGGTGGCATCGGAATGCCGGCGCTGCAAGC
AATGTTGTCCAGGCAGGTGGATGAGGAACGTCAGGGGCAGCTGCAAGGCTCACTGGCGGCGCTCACCAGC
CTGACCTCGATCGTCGGACCCCTCCTCTTCACGGCGATCTATGCGGCTTCTATAACAACGTGGAACGGGT
GGGCATGGATTGCAGGCGCTGCCCTCTACTTGCTCTGCCTGCCGGCGCTGCGTCGCGGGCTTTGGAGCGG
CGCAGGGCAACGAGCCGATCGCTGATCGTGGAAACGATAGGGACGTCATATGGATCCAACCCCTCCGCTG
CTATAGTGCAGTCGGCTTCTGACGTTCAGTGCAGCCGTCTTCTGAAAACGACATGTCGCACAAGTCCTAA
GTTACGCGACAGGCTGCCGCCCTGCCCTTTTCCTGGCGTTTTCTTGTCGCGTGTTTTAGTCGCATAAAGT
AGAATACTTGCGACTAGAACCGGAGACATTACGCCATGAACAAGAGCGCCGCCGCTGGCCTGCTGGGCTA
TGCCCGCGTCAGCACCGACGACCAGGACTTGACCAACCAACGGGCCGAACTGCACGCGGCCGGCTGCACC
AAGCTGTTTTCCGAGAAGATCACCGGCACCAGGCGCGACCGCCCGGAGCTGGCCAGGATGCTTGACCACC
TACGCCCTGGCGACGTTGTGACAGTGACCAGGCTAGACCGCCTGGCCCGCAGCACCCGCGACCTACTGGA
CATTGCCGAGCGCATCCAGGAGGCCGGCGCGGGCCTGCGTAGCCTGGCAGAGCCGTGGGCCGACACCACC
ACGCCGGCCGGCCGCATGGTGTTGACCGTGTTCGCCGGCATTGCCGAGTTCGAGCGTTCCCTAATCATCG
ACCGCACCCGGAGCGGGCGCGAGGCCGCCAAGGCCCGAGGCGTGAAGTTTGGCCCCCGCCCTACCCTCAC
CCCGGCACAGATCGCGCACGCCCGCGAGCTGATCGACCAGGAAGGCCGCACCGTGAAAGAGGCGGCTGCA
CTGCTTGGCGTGCATCGCTCGACCCTGTACCGCGCACTTGAGCGCAGCGAGGAAGTGACGCCCACCGAGG
CCAGGCGGCGCGGTGCCTTCCGTGAGGACGCATTGACCGAGGCCGACGCCCTGGCGGCCGCCGAGAATGA
ACGCCAAGAGGAACAAGCATGAAACCGCACCAGGACGGCCAGGACGAACCGTTTTTCATTACCGAAGAGA
TCGAGGCGGAGATGATCGCGGCCGGGTACGTGTTCGAGCCGCCCGCGCACGTCTCAACCGTGCGGCTGCA
TGAAATCCTGGCCGGTTTGTCTGATGCCAAGCTGGCGGCCTGGCCGGCCAGCTTGGCCGCTGAAGAAACC
GAGCGCCGCCGTCTAAAAAGGTGATGTGTATTTGAGTAAAACAGCTTGCGTCATGCGGTCGCTGCGTATA
TGATGCGATGAGTAAATAAACAAATACGCAAGGGGAACGCATGAAGGTTATCGCTGTACTTAACCAGAAA
GGCGGGTCAGGCAAGACGACCATCGCAACCCATCTAGCCCGCGCCCTGCAACTCGCCGGGGCCGATGTTC
TGTTAGTCGATTCCGATCCCCAGGGCAGTGCCCGCGATTGGGCGGCCGTGCGGGAAGATCAACCGCTAAC
CGTTGTCGGCATCGACCGCCCGACGATTGACCGCGACGTGAAGGCCATCGGCCGGCGCGACTTCGTAGTG
ATCGACGGAGCGCCCCAGGCGGCGGACTTGGCTGTGTCCGCGATCAAGGCAGCCGACTTCGTGCTGATTC
CGGTGCAGCCAAGCCCTTACGACATATGGGCCACCGCCGACCTGGTGGAGCTGGTTAAGCAGCGCATTGA
GGTCACGGATGGAAGGCTACAAGCGGCCTTTGTCGTGTCGCGGGCGATCAAAGGCACGCGCATCGGCGGT
GAGGTTGCCGAGGCGCTGGCCGGGTACGAGCTGCCCATTCTTGAGTCCCGTATCACGCAGCGCGTGAGCT
ACCCAGGCACTGCCGCCGCCGGCACAACCGTTCTTGAATCAGAACCCGAGGGCGACGCTGCCCGCGAGGT
CCAGGCGCTGGCCGCTGAAATTAAATCAAAACTCATTTGAGTTAATGAGGTAAAGAGAAAATGAGCAAAA
GCACAAACACGCTAAGTGCCGGCCGTCCGAGCGCACGCAGCAGCAAGGCTGCAACGTTGGCCAGCCTGGC
AGACACGCCAGCCATGAAGCGGGTCAACTTTCAGTTGCCGGCGGAGGATCACACCAAGCTGAAGATGTAC
GCGGTACGCCAAGGCAAGACCATTACCGAGCTGCTATCTGAATACATCGCGCAGCTACCAGAGTAAATGA
GCAAATGAATAAATGAGTAGATGAATTTTAGCGGCTAAAGGAGGCGGCATGGAAAATCAAGAACAACCAG
GCACCGACGCCGTGGAATGCCCCATGTGTGGAGGAACGGGCGGTTGGCCAGGCGTAAGCGGCTGGGTTGT
CTGCCGGCCCTGCAATGGCACTGGAACCCCCAAGCCCGAGGAATCGGCGTGAGCGGTCGCAAACCATCCG
GCCCGGTACAAATCGGCGCGGCGCTGGGTGATGACCTGGTGGAGAAGTTGAAGGCCGCGCAGGCCGCCCA
GCGGCAACGCATCGAGGCAGAAGCACGCCCCGGTGAATCGTGGCAAGCGGCCGCTGATCGAATCCGCAAA
GAATCCCGGCAACCGCCGGCAGCCGGTGCGCCGTCGATTAGGAAGCCGCCCAAGGGCGACGAGCAACCAG
ATTTTTTCGTTCCGATGCTCTATGACGTGGGCACCCGCGATAGTCGCAGCATCATGGACGTGGCCGTTTT
CCGTCTGTCGAAGCGTGACCGACGAGCTGGCGAGGTGATCCGCTACGAGCTTCCAGACGGGCACGTAGAG
GTTTCCGCAGGGCCGGCCGGCATGGCCAGTGTGTGGGATTACGACCTGGTACTGATGGCGGTTTCCCATC
TAACCGAATCCATGAACCGATACCGGGAAGGGAAGGGAGACAAGCCCGGCCGCGTGTTCCGTCCACACGT
TGCGGACGTACTCAAGTTCTGCCGGCGAGCCGATGGCGGAAAGCAGAAAGACGACCTGGTAGAAACCTGC
ATTCGGTTAAACACCACGCACGTTGCCATGCAGCGTACGAAGAAGGCCAAGAACGGCCGCCTGGTGACGG
TATCCGAGGGTGAAGCCTTGATTAGCCGCTACAAGATCGTAAAGAGCGAAACCGGGCGGCCGGAGTACAT
CGAGATCGAGCTAGCTGATTGGATGTACCGCGAGATCACAGAAGGCAAGAACCCGGACGTGCTGACGGTT
CACCCCGATTACTTTTTGATCGATCCCGGCATCGGCCGTTTTCTCTACCGCCTGGCACGCCGCGCCGCAG
GCAAGGCAGAAGCCAGATGGTTGTTCAAGACGATCTACGAACGCAGTGGCAGCGCCGGAGAGTTCAAGAA
GTTCTGTTTCACCGTGCGCAAGCTGATCGGGTCAAATGACCTGCCGGAGTACGATTTGAAGGAGGAGGCG
GGGCAGGCTGGCCCGATCCTAGTCATGCGCTACCGCAACCTGATCGAGGGCGAAGCATCCGCCGGTTCCT
AATGTACGGAGCAGATGCTAGGGCAAATTGCCCTAGCAGGGGAAAAAGGTCGAAAAGGTCTCTTTCCTGT
GGATAGCACGTACATTGGGAACCCAAAGCCGTACATTGGGAACCGGAACCCGTACATTGGGAACCCAAAG
CCGTACATTGGGAACCGGTCACACATGTAAGTGACTGATATAAAAGAGAAAAAAGGCGATTTTTCCGCCT
AAAACTCTTTAAAACTTATTAAAACTCTTAAAACCCGCCTGGCCTGTGCATAACTGTCTGGCCAGCGCAC
AGCCGAAGAGCTGCAAAAAGCGCCTACCCTTCGGTCGCTGCGCTCCCTACGCCCCGCCGCTTCGCGTCGG
CCTATCGCGGCCGCTGGCCGCTCAAAAATGGCTGGCCTACGGCCAGGCAATCTACCAGGGCGCGGACAAG
CCGCGCCGTCGCCACTCGACCGCCGGCGCTGAGGTCTGCCTCGTGAAGAAGGTGTTGCTGACTCATACCA
GGCAATGGCAACAACGTTGCGCAAACTATTAACTGGCGAACTACTTACTCTAGCTTCCCGGCAACAATTA
ATAGACTGGATGGAGGCGGATAAAGTTGCAGGACCACTTCTGCGCTCGGCCCTTCCGGCTGGCTGGTTTA
TTGCTGATAAATCTGGAGCCGGTGAGCGTGGGTCTCGCGGTATCATTGCAGCACTGGGGCCAGATGGTAA
GCCCTCCCGTATCGTAGTTATCTACACGACGGGGAGTCAGGCAACTATGGATGAACGAAATAGACAGATC
GCTGAGATAGGTGCCTCACTGATTAAGCATTGGTAACTGTCAGACCAAGTTTACTCATATATACTTTAGA
TTGATTTAAAACTTCATTTTTAATTTAAAAGGATCTAGGTGAAGATCCTTTTTGATAATCTCATGACCAA
AATCCCTTAACGTGAGTTTTCGTTCCACTGAGCGTCAGACCCCTTAATAAGATGATCTTCTTGAGATCGT
TTTGGTCTGCGCGTAATCTCTTGCTCTGAAAACGAAAAAACCGCCTTGCAGGGCGGTTTTTCGAAGGTTC
TCTGAGCTACCAACTCTTTGAACCGAGGTAACTGGCTTGGAGGAGCGCAGTCACCAAAACTTGTCCTTTC
AGTTTAGCCTTAACCGGCGCATGACTTCAAGACTAACTCCTCTAAATCAATTACCAGTGGCTGCTGCCAG
TGGTGCTTTTGCATGTCTTTCCGGGTTGGACTCAAGACGATAGTTACCGGATAAGGCGCAGCGGTCGGAC
TGAACGGGGGGTTCGTGCATACAGTCCAGCTTGGAGCGAACTGCCTACCCGGAACTGAGTGTCAGGCGTG
GAATGAGACAAACGCGGCCATAACAGCGGAATGACACCGGTAAACCGAAAGGCAGGAACAGGAGAGCGCA
CGAGGGAGCCGCCAGGGGGAAACGCCTGGTATCTTTATAGTCCTGTCGGGTTTCGCCACCACTGATTTGA
GCGTCAGATTTCGTGATGCTTGTCAGGGGGGCGGAGCCTATGGAAAAACGGCTTTGCCGCGGCCCTCTCA
CTTCCCTGTTAAGTATCTTCCTGGCATCTTCCAGGAAATCTCCGCCCCGTTCGTAAGCCATTTCCGCTCG
CCGCAGTCGAACGACCGAGCGTAGCGAGTCAGTGAGCGAGGAAGCGGAATATATCCTGTATCACATATTC
TGCTGACGCACCGGTGCAGCCTTTTTTCTCCTGCCACATGAAGCACTTCACTGACACCCTCATCAGTGCC
AACATAGTAAGCCAGTATACACTCCGCTAGCGCTGAGGTCTGCCTCGTGAAGAAGGTGTTGCTGACTCAT
ACCAGGCCTGAATCGCCCCATCATCCAGCCAGAAAGTGAGGGAGCCACGGTTGATGAGAGCTTTGTTGTA
GGTGGACCAGTTGGTGATTTTGAACTTTTGCTTTGCCACGGAACGGTCTGCGTTGTCGGGAAGATGCGTG
ATCTGATCCTTCAACTCAGCAAAAGTTCGATTTATTCAACAAAGCCACGTTGTGTCTCAAAATCTCTGAT
GTTACATTGCACAAGATAAAAATATATCATCATGAACAATAAAACTGTCTGCTTACATAAACAGTAATAC
AAGGGGTGTTATGAGCCATATTCAACGGGAAACGTCTTGCTCGAGATCTCACTACGCGGCTGCTCAAACT
TGGGCAGAACGTAAGCCGCGAGAGCGCCAACAACCGCTTCTTGGTCGAAGGCAGCAAGCGCGATGAATGT
CTTACTACGGAGCAAGTTCCCGAGGTAATCGGAGTCCGGCTGATGTTGGGAGTAGGTGGCTACGTCTCCG
AACTCACGACCGAAAAGATCAAGAGCAGCCCGCATGGATTTGACTTGGTCAGGGCCGAGCCTACATGTGC
GAATGATGCCCATACTTGAGCCACCTAACTTTGTTTTAGGGCGACTGCCCTGCTGCGTAACATCGTTGCT
GCTGCGTAACATCGTTGCTGCTCCATAACATCAAACATCGACCCACGGCGTAACGCGCTTGCTGCTTGGA
TGCCCGAGGCATAGACTGTACAAAAAAACAGTCATAACAAGCCATGAAAACCGCCACTGCGCCGTTACCA
CCGCTGCGTTCGGTCAAGGTTCTGGACCAGTTGCGTGAGCGCATACGCTACTTGCATTACAGTTTACGAA
CCGAACAGGCTTATGTCAACTGGGTTCGTGCCTTCATCCGTTTCCACGGTGTGCGTCCATGGGCAAATAT
TATACGCAAGGCGACAAGGTGCTGATGCCGCTGGCGATTCAGGTTCATCATGCCGTTTGTGATGGCTTCC
ATGTCGGCAGAATGCTTAATGAATTACAACAGTTTTTATGCATGCGCCCAATACGCAAACCGCCTCTCCC
CGCGCGTTGGCCGATTCATTAATGCAGCTGGCACGACAGGTTTCCCGACTGGAAAGCGGGCAGTGAGCGC
AACGCAATTAATGTGAGTTAGCTCACTCATTAGGCACCCCAGGCTTTACACTTTATGCTTCCGGCTCGTA
TGTTGTGTGGAATTGTGAGCGGATAACAATTTCACACAGGAAACAGCTATGACCATGATTACGCCAAGCG
CGCAATTAACCCTCACTAAAGGGAACAAAAGCTGGGTACCGGGCCCCCCCTCGAGGTCGACGGTATCGAT
AAGCTTGATATCGAATTCCTGCAGCCCGGGGGATCCACCGGTCGCCACCATGGTGAGCAAGGGCGAGGAG
CTGTTCACCGGGGTGGTGCCCATCCTGGTCGAGCTGGACGGCGACGTAAACGGCCACAAGTTCAGCGTGT
CCGGCGAGGGCGAGGGCGATGCCACCTACGGCAAGCTGACCCTGAAGTTCATCTGCACCACCGGCAAGCT
GCCCGTGCCCTGGCCCACCCTCGTGACCACCCTGACCTACGGCGTGCAGTGCTTCAGCCGCTACCCCGAC
CACATGAAGCAGCACGACTTCTTCAAGTCCGCCATGCCCGAAGGC
